>Addgene plasmid #229681 | AP1muA-Halo-ALFA-polyA-G418 HR | addgene full sequence | sequence record 456978 | Addgene NGS Result
ACCTCCCCCTGAACCTGAAACATAAAATGAATGCAATTGTTGTTGTTAACTTGTTTATTGCAGCTTATAA
TGGTTACAAATAAAGCAATAGCATCACAAATTTCACAAATAAAGCATTTTTTTCACTGCATTCTAGTTGT
GGTTTGTCCAAACTCATCAATGTATCTTAAGGCGTAAATTGTAAGGCGGCCGCCCTGAGGCGGAAAGAAC
CAGCTGTGGAATGTGTGTCAGTTAGGGTGTGGAAAGTCCCCAGGCTCCCCAGCAGGCAGAAGTATGCAAA
GCATGCATCTCAATTAGTCAGCAACCAGGTGTGGAAAGTCCCCAGGCTCCCCAGCAGGCAGAAGTATGCA
AAGCATGCATCTCAATTAGTCAGCAACCATAGTCCCGCCCCTAACTCCGCCCATCCCGCCCCTAACTCCG
CCCCATGGCTGACTAATTTTTTTTATTTATGCAGAGGCCGAGGCCGCCTCGGCCTCTGAGCTATTCCAGA
AGTAGTGAGGAGGCTTTTTTGGAGGCCTAGGCTTTTGCAAAGATCGATCAAGAGACAGGATGAGGATCGT
TTCGCATGATTGAACAAGATGGATTGCACGCAGGTTCTCCGGCCGCTTGGGTGGAGAGGCTATTCGGCTA
TGACTGGGCACAACAGACAATCGGCTGCTCTGATGCCGCCGTGTTCCGGCTGTCAGCGCAGGGGCGCCCG
GTTCTTTTTGTCAAGACCGACCTGTCCGGTGCCCTGAATGAACTGCAAGACGAGGCAGCGCGGCTATCGT
GGCTGGCCACGACGGGCGTTCCTTGCGCAGCTGTGCTCGACGTTGTCACTGAAGCGGGAAGGGACTGGCT
GCTATTGGGCGAAGTGCCGGGGCAGGATCTCCTGTCATCTCACCTTGCTCCTGCCGAGAAAGTATCCATC
ATGGCTGATGCAATGCGGCGGCTGCATACGCTTGATCCGGCTACCTGCCCATTCGACCACCAAGCGAAAC
ATCGCATCGAGCGAGCACGTACTCGGATGGAAGCCGGTCTTGTCGATCAGGATGATCTGGACGAAGAGCA
TCAGGGGCTCGCGCCAGCCGAACTGTTCGCCAGGCTCAAGGCGAGCATGCCCGACGGCGAGGATCTCGTC
GTGACCCATGGCGATGCCTGCTTGCCGAATATCATGGTGGAAAATGGCCGCTTTTCTGGATTCATCGACT
GTGGCCGGCTGGGTGTGGCGGACCGCTATCAGGACATAGCGTTGGCTACCCGTGATATTGCTGAAGAGCT
TGGCGGCGAATGGGCTGACCGCTTCCTCGTGCTTTACGGTATCGCCGCTCCCGATTCGCAGCGCATCGCC
TTCTATCGCCTTCTTGACGAGTTCTTCTGAGCGGGACTCTGGGGTTCGAAATGACCGACCAAGCGACGCC
CAACCTGCCATCACGAGATTTCGATTCCACCGCCGCCTTCTATGAAAGGTTGGGCTTCGGAATCGTTTTC
CGGGACGCCGGCTGGATGATCCTCCAGCGCGGGGATCTCATGCTGGAGTTCTTCGCCCACCCTAGGGGGA
GGCTAACTGAAACACGGAAGGAGACAATACCGGAAGGAACCCGCGCTATGACGGCAATAAAAAGACAGAA
TAAAGAATTCGGGGCTGTCGCAGCCAACACCCCAGCCTCGGAGCTCCTGGTGGCAGCACCAGGGGACACA
CCTGCCAAACCCACCAGATGGAGGGGCCCTCCCTGGTCTCTGGCCACCCTCCCAGCCTCTGCCCAGGGAC
CCCTGCCTTCCCCAGGCCATCTGCTCTGCCGTCGACACTCGTCTCAGAAGCCCCTTTCCCAGAAGAGGCT
GGTCTTCAAGAAGTCTCGTTTCTTTGCCCCTGAAGTCAGTTTCAGGGGAAGGATGTGAAATTTTTCCGTG
TAGAGGTTACAGCCTTTTATGCTGTTGAGCTCCCAGGTACCAAAAAGCTTGGCCAACGCTTGCCAGCCAG
CCAGCTGCAGGTGGCATCTGCCACGAAGGAAGCGCCAGCCTCGCCAGGCCAGCAGGGGCGTCGTTTTGTT
GCCATTTTGTTGAACGTTATGGGTTTATGGGTGTTCCTGGAACTTGTCTTTGTGCATTCGTTGCTGTTTG
TGTTACCCTCACTGTCCCCATGTCCCACCCACGTCCTACGGCACTCAGGAAGCACTTGGTGAGGACGAGC
CCTCACCCTTCTTGTCTTCCTTCCCGGCAGCGCCCGCAGCGGGCCATTTACACGTCGAGGCTGGCACCTG
GCGCGCTCGGGGGCCACTGTAGCGTCTGCCTGCTCCCTGGACTCGCAGGCCTCGCCTGTGGCGCCTTCCC
AGGGCCAGCCTGGGTCACGAGATGCTGTCACTCAGCCAGATCAGTATTGACCCACCAGGGGAGGTGGGGT
TTGGTGAGAGACGCCAGCCTCAGACTTTTTCCCACTGAGGGTCCAGAGAGCGGGGCCACGTGTCACCCAC
GTCTGCGCTTGGTCACCCGTCCTCCCCACCCTGTGTGTGTTTATGTCATAGTTACATTAAATTCCATTCA
TTGAATACTCCACAGCCTTCCTCTGATGCAGCGTGGTCCCAACTCCTCCTGCGTGACCACAGGGCTTGCC
TGGTTTTGTCGCCGACCTTCCCTGTGGCCCCACGAGGTGTCACCAGCAGGCTAGGTGGAGGCTCAGTGAT
GATAAGTCTGCGATGGTGGATGCATGTGTCATGGTCATAGCTGTTTCCTGTGTGAAATTGTTATCCGCTC
AGAGGGCACAATCCTATTCCGCGCTATCCGACAATCTCCAAGACATTAGGTGGAGTTCAGTTCGGCGTAT
GGCATATGTCGCTGGAAAGAACATGTGAGCAAAAGGCCAGCAAAAGGCCAGGAACCGTAAAAAGGCCGCG
TTGCTGGCGTTTTTCCATAGGCTCCGCCCCCCTGACGAGCATCACAAAAATCGACGCTCAAGTCAGAGGT
GGCGAAACCCGACAGGACTATAAAGATACCAGGCGTTTCCCCCTGGAAGCTCCCTCGTGCGCTCTCCTGT
TCCGACCCTGCCGCTTACCGGATACCTGTCCGCCTTTCTCCCTTCGGGAAGCGTGGCGCTTTCTCATAGC
TCACGCTGTAGGTATCTCAGTTCGGTGTAGGTCGTTCGCTCCAAGCTGGGCTGTGTGCACGAACCCCCCG
TTCAGCCCGACCGCTGCGCCTTATCCGGTAACTATCGTCTTGAGTCCAACCCGGTAAGACACGACTTATC
GCCACTGGCAGCAGCCACTGGTAACAGGATTAGCAGAGCGAGGTATGTAGGCGGTGCTACAGAGTTCTTG
AAGTGGTGGCCTAACTACGGCTACACTAGAAGAACAGTATTTGGTATCTGCGCTCTGCTGAAGCCAGTTA
CCTTCGGAAAAAGAGTTGGTAGCTCTTGATCCGGCAAACAAACCACCGCTGGTAGCGGTGGTTTTTTTGT
TTGCAAGCAGCAGATTACGCGCAGAAAAAAAGGATCTCAAGAAGATCCTTTGATCTTTTCTACGGGGTCT
GACGCTCTATTCAACAAAGCCGCCGTCCCGTCAAGTCAGCGTAAATGGGTAGGGGGCTTCAAATCGTCCT
CGTGATACCAATTCGGAGCCTGCTTTTTTGTACAAACTTGTTGATAATGGCAATTCAAGGATCTTCACCT
AGATCCTTTTAAATTAAAAATGAAGTTTTAAATCAATCTAAAGTATATATGAGTAAACTTGGTCTGACAG
TTACCAATGCTTAATCAGTGAGGCACCTATCTCAGCGATCTGTCTATTTCGTTCATCCATAGTTGCCTGA
CTCCCCGTCGTGTAGATAACTACGATACGGGAGGGCTTACCATCTGGCCCCAGTGCTGCAATGATACCGC
GAGAGCCACGCTCACCGGCTCCAGATTTATCAGCAATAAACCAGCCAGCCGGAAGGGCCGAGCGCAGAAG
TGGTCCTGCAACTTTATCCGCCTCCATCCAGTCTATTAATTGTTGCCGGGAAGCTAGAGTAAGTAGTTCG
CCAGTTAATAGTTTGCGCAACGTTGTTGCCATTGCTACAGGCATCGTGGTGTCACGCTCGTCGTTTGGTA
TGGCTTCATTCAGCTCCGGTTCCCAACGATCAAGGCGAGTTACATGATCCCCCATGTTGTGCAAAAAAGC
GGTTAGCTCCTTCGGTCCTCCGATCGTTGTCAGAAGTAAGTTGGCCGCAGTGTTATCACTCATGGTTATG
GCAGCACTGCATAATTCTCTTACTGTCATGCCATCCGTAAGATGCTTTTCTGTGACTGGTGAGTACTCAA
CCAAGTCATTCTGAGAATAGTGTATGCGGCGACCGAGTTGCTCTTGCCCGGCGTCAATACGGGATAATAC
CGCGCCACATAGCAGAACTTTAAAAGTGCTCATCATTGGAAAACGTTCTTCGGGGCGAAAACTCTCAAGG
ATCTTACCGCTGTTGAGATCCAGTTCGATGTAACCCACTCGTGCACCCAACTGATCTTCAGCATCTTTTA
CTTTCACCAGCGTTTCTGGGTGAGCAAAAACAGGAAGGCAAAATGCCGCAAAAAAGGGAATAAGGGCGAC
ACGGAAATGTTGAATACTCATACTCTTCCTTTTTCAATATTATTGAAGCATTTATCAGGGTTATTGTCTC
ATGAGCGGATACATATTTGAATGTATTTAGAAAAATAAACAAATAGGGGTTCCGCGCACATTTCCCCGAA
AAGTGCCAGATACCTGAAACAAAACCCATCGTACGGCCAAGGAAGTCTCCAATAACTGTGATCCACCACA
AGCGCCAGGGTTTTCCCAGTCACGACGTTGTAAAACGACGGCCAGTCATGCATAATCCGCACGCATCTGG
AATAAGGAAGTGCCATTCCGCCTGACCTTGGGGCAGCACAGGGCCGAGCTTTGGCTCCCCAGCACAGGGG
CTCATGCTCCCCTCCCTGGACTGGGGTGAGTGGTCAGTCTCTGCCCATCGCCACTAGGGCCAGAGCTGTT
GGCTAAGCTGGGGCAGGGCCTAGGCCTGAGCGCCTCCCCCGTCTGCTCCCCAGGGCGGCAAGGAGTACCT
GATGCGGGCCCACTTCGGCCTGCCTAGTGTGGAGGCCGAAGACAAGGAGGGCAAGCCCCCGATCAGTGTC
AAGTTCGAGATCCCTTACTTCACTACCTCCGGCATCCAGGTACGTAAGGCCCAGGCGGCCGGGGCCCAGA
ACAGGGACAGAGGCCGCAGGTGACAGATATCAATGCAGCCAGCTTGGGAAAGGGTGTCAGTCAGCTGCAA
TCAGGACCCTGCTGTGCTGTGGGCCTCTGCCTCCCCACAGACAGGGTGAGGCCAGGCTGCCTCTGCTCAG
CCCTGACCCCTGAGCTCAAAGCTCACTCATTCTGCCCCAAACTAGCATTTGAGGCTCTGCCGTCCACTCA
TGCCCCATGGGACCTCTTTTCCCTGGCACCCCCTCAAAAGCCCACAGAGGGAGGAGAGGCTCCCAGAGAG
CCAGGGGCCTTCTGGCCGGGCCCCCCAAGCAGGCTGCTGAGGCCGTGTCTGCAAGCCACATCCTGGCTGC
TCACCACTTCCAGAGGCGGCTCTGCCCTCCCACACATTTGCATGGTCCAGACAAATCCCTTTCACCCCCC
TGAGGCCTGTGCTCATCCTGTCGTCATGGCCTCCCCTGCCAGCCCCAGGCTGCCCCAGCAGGAAAGATTA
AGGGGGGACCAACAGGGCGGGAGCCTGCGGTGCTCAGGGCCCTGCTACCTGTGCCCCAGGTGCGCTACCT
GAAGATCATTGAGAAGAGTGGGTACCAGGCCCTGCCCTGGGTGCGTTATATCACGCAGAATGGAGGTGAG
TGAGGCCCTACCCGTGGGGTGGGGTTGTACTGAGGGGTCCTCTGTGGCTGCCCCCAGGGTGGAGCCATCG
GGTCGGGTCCCGAAAGCAGGGAGGGTGCAGAGCCCAGCATGACGCCTCCCTCCTGTCTCCTAGATTACCA
GCTCCGGACCCAGGGATCAGGGTCAGGCTCTGGTTCCGGCTCAGGATCCATGGCAGAAATCGGTACTGGC
TTTCCATTCGACCCCCATTATGTGGAAGTCCTGGGCGAGCGCATGCACTACGTCGATGTTGGTCCGCGCG
ATGGCACCCCTGTGCTGTTCCTGCACGGTAACCCGACCTCCTCCTACGTGTGGCGCAACATCATCCCGCA
TGTTGCACCGACCCATCGCTGCATTGCTCCAGACCTGATCGGTATGGGCAAATCCGACAAACCAGACCTG
GGTTATTTCTTCGACGACCACGTCCGCTTCATGGATGCCTTCATCGAAGCCCTGGGTCTGGAAGAGGTCG
TCCTGGTCATTCACGACTGGGGCTCCGCTCTGGGTTTCCACTGGGCCAAGCGCAATCCAGAGCGCGTCAA
AGGTATTGCATTTATGGAGTTCATCCGCCCTATCCCGACCTGGGACGAATGGCCAGAATTTGCCCGCGAG
ACCTTCCAGGCCTTCCGCACCACCGACGTCGGCCGCAAGCTGATCATCGATCAGAACGTTTTTATCGAGG
GTACGCTGCCGATGGGTGTCGTCCGCCCGCTGACTGAAGTCGAGATGGACCATTACCGCGAGCCGTTCCT
GAATCCTGTTGACCGCGAGCCACTGTGGCGCTTCCCAAACGAGCTGCCAATCGCCGGTGAGCCAGCGAAC
ATCGTCGCGCTGGTCGAAGAATACATGGACTGGCTGCACCAGTCCCCTGTCCCGAAGCTGCTGTTCTGGG
GCACCCCAGGCGTTCTGATCCCACCGGCCGAAGCCGCTCGCCTGGCCAAAAGCCTGCCTAACTGCAAGGC
TGTGGACATCGGCCCGGGTCTGAATCTGCTGCAAGAAGACAACCCGGACCTGATCGGCAGCGAGATCGCG
CGCTGGCTGTCCACGCTCGAGATTTCCGGCCCAAGCAGACTGGAGGAGGAGCTGAGAAGAAGACTGACCG
AGCCATGAGCTAGCCCGCGACTCTAGATCATAATCAGCCATACCACATTTGTAGAGGTTTTACTTGCTTT
AAAAAACCTCCCAC
Features (pLannotate 1.2.2; 16 found; start..end, strand, type, name):
     48..169     +  polyA_signal   SV40 poly(A) signal: SV40 polyadenylation signal
    236..307     +  promoter       SV40 promoter (fragment): SV40 enhancer and early promoter
    308..379     +  promoter       SV40 promoter (fragment): SV40 enhancer and early promoter
    383..517     +  rep_origin     SV40 ori: SV40 origin of replication
    566..1360    +  CDS            NeoR/KanR: aminoglycoside phosphotransferase from Tn5; aph(3')-II (or nptII); confers resistance to neomycin, kanamycin, and G418 (Geneticin®)
   1381..1533    +  CDS            ble (fragment): BLE_KLEPN - Experimental evidence at protein level: Swiss-Prot protein existence level 1. Binding protein with a strong affinity to the bleomycin family of antibiotics. Binds to CL990; an antimitotic-antibiotic compound. From Klebsiella pneumoniae.
   1592..1614    +  polyA_signal   HSV TK poly(A) signal (fragment): herpes simplex virus thymidine kinase polyadenylation signal (Cole and Stacy, 1985)
   2882..3470    -  rep_origin     ori: high-copy-number ColE1/pMB1/pBR322/pUC origin of replication
   3587..3611    -  protein_bind   attB1: mutant version of attB; recombination site for the Gateway® BP reaction BP Clonase™
   3711..4571    -  CDS            AmpR: β-lactamase; bla; confers resistance to ampicillin, carbenicillin, and related antibiotics
   4572..4676    -  promoter       AmpR promoter: bla
   4763..4806    -  CDS            lacZα (fragment): LacZα fragment of β-galactosidase; lacZ fragment
   5024..5155    +  CDS            AP1M1 (fragment): AP1M1_BOVIN - Experimental evidence at protein level: Swiss-Prot protein existence level 1. Subunit of clathrin-associated adaptor protein complex 1 that plays a role in protein sorting in the trans-Golgi network (TGN) and endosomes. The AP complexes mediate the recruitment of clathrin to membranes and the recognition of sorting signals within the cytosolic tails of transmembrane cargo molecules. From Bos taurus (Bovine).
   5727..5804    +  CDS            unc-101 (fragment): AP1M_CAEEL - Experimental evidence at protein level: Swiss-Prot protein existence level 1. Component of the adaptor complexes which link clathrin to receptors in coated vesicles (Probable). Clathrin-associated protein complexes are believed to interact with the cytoplasmic tails of membrane proteins, leading to their selection and concentration (Probable). Required for many aspects of development and behavior, including negative regulation of vulval differentiation (PubMed:8288128). Required for the dendritic localization of potassium channel kvs-4 in the cholinergic motor neuron DA9 (PubMed:2
   6000..6890    +  CDS            HaloTag®: modified bacterial dehalogenase that forms covalent bonds with chloroalkane derivatives
   6956..25      +  CDS            large T antigen (fragment) (across the origin): large T antigen from SV40 (simian virus 40)
