[The description below was written by a language model from this plasmid's Addgene catalogue record and pLannotate feature annotations shown in this document.]
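Description:
AP1muA-Halo-ALFA-polyA-G418 HR is a homology-directed repair donor plasmid for CRISPR-based endogenous tagging of human AP1M1, which encodes the mu1A subunit of the clathrin adaptor complex AP-1. It fuses a HaloTag and an ALFA tag to the C-terminus of the protein. The donor is built in the pTWIST Amp high-copy backbone (7,014 nt in the sequenced record) and is propagated in E. coli through a ColE1/pUC-type origin with ampicillin selection from the bla gene and its promoter. A stray attB1 site and a lacZα fragment are backbone remnants.

The payload is genomic sequence from the AP1M1 locus. The annotation detects two short coding fragments matching AP1M1 orthologues (bovine and C. elegans hits), consistent with the last exons of the human gene separated by intronic sequence in the upstream homology arm. These lead into the HaloTag coding sequence, a modified dehalogenase that covalently binds chloroalkane ligands. The ALFA tag, a short epitope recognised by a dedicated nanobody, is listed in the catalogue fields but was not annotated as a separate feature. An SV40 polyadenylation signal follows the tags, with an adjacent hit to a large T antigen fragment that probably reflects the SV40 origin of this region. After it comes an independent selection cassette made up of the SV40 enhancer/early promoter with SV40 ori, NeoR/KanR, a ble fragment and an HSV TK poly(A) fragment. The unannotated stretch after this cassette presumably holds the downstream homology arm, although the record does not mark it.

No guide RNA or Cas9 is annotated on the plasmid, so these would have to be supplied separately. After integration, edited cells are enriched with G418. The resulting knock-in allows labelling of AP-1 at endogenous expression levels for imaging of membrane trafficking.
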