Addgene plasmid #229681: AP1muA-Halo-ALFA-polyA-G418 HR
Purpose: Homology repair plasmid for endogenous tagging of AP1muA at the C-terminus with HaloTag and an ALFA tag. Contains a G418 resistance cassette for selection of edited cells.
Depositing lab: Francesca Bottanelli. Depositing organization: Freie Universitaet Berlin. Publication: ARF1 compartments direct cargo flow via maturation into recycling endosomes. Stockhammer A, Adarska P, Natalia V, Heuhsen A, Klemt A, Bregu G, Harel S, Rodilla-Ramirez C, Spalt C, Ozsoy E, Leupold P, Grindel A, Fox E, Mejedo JO, Zehtabian A, Ewers H, Puchkov D, Haucke V, Bottanelli F. Nat Cell Biol. 2024 Oct 4. doi: 10.1038/s41556-024-01518-4. PubMed 39367144.
Backbone
  Vector backbone: pTWIST Amp high copy
  Backbone manufacturer: TWIST
  Vector type: CRISPR
  Selectable markers: Neomycin (select with G418)
Growth in bacteria
  Bacterial resistance: Ampicillin, 100 μg/mL
  Growth temperature: 37°C
  Growth strain: DH5alpha
  Copy number: High Copy
Gene/Insert
  Gene/Insert name: genomic sequence AP1M1 locus
  Species: H. sapiens (human)
  Entrez Gene: AP1M1 (a.k.a. AP47, CLAPM2, CLTNM, MU-1A, mu1A)
  Tag / fusion protein: Halo, ALFA
Terms and licenses: Academic/Nonprofit Terms; Industry Terms: Not Available to Industry
How to cite: AP1muA-Halo-ALFA-polyA-G418 HR was a gift from Francesca Bottanelli (Addgene plasmid # 229681 ; http://n2t.net/addgene:229681 ; RRID:Addgene_229681)
